>Addgene plasmid #120504 | EF1a_MYC deltaMBI_P2A_Hygro_Barcode | addgene full sequence | sequence record 234804 | Addgene NGS Result
GTCGACGGATCGGGAGATCTCCCGATCCCCTATGGTGCACTCTCAGTACAATCTGCTCTGATGCCGCATA
GTTAAGCCAGTATCTGCTCCCTGCTTGTGTGTTGGAGGTCGCTGAGTAGTGCGCGAGCAAAATTTAAGCT
ACAACAAGGCAAGGCTTGACCGACAATTGCATGAAGAATCTGCTTAGGGTTAGGCGTTTTGCGCTGCTTC
GCGATGTACGGGCCAGATATACGCGTTGACATTGATTATTGACTAGTTATTAATAGTAATCAATTACGGG
GTCATTAGTTCATAGCCCATATATGGAGTTCCGCGTTACATAACTTACGGTAAATGGCCCGCCTGGCTGA
CCGCCCAACGACCCCCGCCCATTGACGTCAATAATGACGTATGTTCCCATAGTAACGCCAATAGGGACTT
TCCATTGACGTCAATGGGTGGAGTATTTACGGTAAACTGCCCACTTGGCAGTACATCAAGTGTATCATAT
GCCAAGTACGCCCCCTATTGACGTCAATGACGGTAAATGGCCCGCCTGGCATTATGCCCAGTACATGACC
TTATGGGACTTTCCTACTTGGCAGTACATCTACGTATTAGTCATCGCTATTACCATGGTGATGCGGTTTT
GGCAGTACATCAATGGGCGTGGATAGCGGTTTGACTCACGGGGATTTCCAAGTCTCCACCCCATTGACGT
CAATGGGAGTTTGTTTTGGCACCAAAATCAACGGGACTTTCCAAAATGTCGTAACAACTCCGCCCCATTG
ACGCAAATGGGCGGTAGGCGTGTACGGTGGGAGGTCTATATAAGCAGCGCGTTTTGCCTGTACTGGGTCT
CTCTGGTTAGACCAGATCTGAGCCTGGGAGCTCTCTGGCTAACTAGGGAACCCACTGCTTAAGCCTCAAT
AAAGCTTGCCTTGAGTGCTTCAAGTAGTGTGTGCCCGTCTGTTGTGTGACTCTGGTAACTAGAGATCCCT
CAGACCCTTTTAGTCAGTGTGGAAAATCTCTAGCAGTGGCGCCCGAACAGGGACTTGAAAGCGAAAGGGA
AACCAGAGGAGCTCTCTCGACGCAGGACTCGGCTTGCTGAAGCGCGCACGGCAAGAGGCGAGGGGCGGCG
ACTGGTGAGTACGCCAAAAATTTTGACTAGCGGAGGCTAGAAGGAGAGAGATGGGTGCGAGAGCGTCAGT
ATTAAGCGGGGGAGAATTAGATCGCGATGGGAAAAAATTCGGTTAAGGCCAGGGGGAAAGAAAAAATATA
AATTAAAACATATAGTATGGGCAAGCAGGGAGCTAGAACGATTCGCAGTTAATCCTGGCCTGTTAGAAAC
ATCAGAAGGCTGTAGACAAATACTGGGACAGCTACAACCATCCCTTCAGACAGGATCAGAAGAACTTAGA
TCATTATATAATACAGTAGCAACCCTCTATTGTGTGCATCAAAGGATAGAGATAAAAGACACCAAGGAAG
CTTTAGACAAGATAGAGGAAGAGCAAAACAAAAGTAAGACCACCGCACAGCAAGCGGCCGCTGATCTTCA
GACCTGGAGGAGGAGATATGAGGGACAATTGGAGAAGTGAATTATATAAATATAAAGTAGTAAAAATTGA
ACCATTAGGAGTAGCACCCACCAAGGCAAAGAGAAGAGTGGTGCAGAGAGAAAAAAGAGCAGTGGGAATA
GGAGCTTTGTTCCTTGGGTTCTTGGGAGCAGCAGGAAGCACTATGGGCGCAGCGTCAATGACGCTGACGG
TACAGGCCAGACAATTATTGTCTGGTATAGTGCAGCAGCAGAACAATTTGCTGAGGGCTATTGAGGCGCA
ACAGCATCTGTTGCAACTCACAGTCTGGGGCATCAAGCAGCTCCAGGCAAGAATCCTGGCTGTGGAAAGA
TACCTAAAGGATCAACAGCTCCTGGGGATTTGGGGTTGCTCTGGAAAACTCATTTGCACCACTGCTGTGC
CTTGGAATGCTAGTTGGAGTAATAAATCTCTGGAACAGATTTGGAATCACACGACCTGGATGGAGTGGGA
CAGAGAAATTAACAATTACACAAGCTTAATACACTCCTTAATTGAAGAATCGCAAAACCAGCAAGAAAAG
AATGAACAAGAATTATTGGAATTAGATAAATGGGCAAGTTTGTGGAATTGGTTTAACATAACAAATTGGC
TGTGGTATATAAAATTATTCATAATGATAGTAGGAGGCTTGGTAGGTTTAAGAATAGTTTTTGCTGTACT
TTCTATAGTGAATAGAGTTAGGCAGGGATATTCACCATTATCGTTTCAGACCCACCTCCCAACCCCGAGG
GGACCCGACAGGCCCGAAGGAATAGAAGAAGAAGGTGGAGAGAGAGACAGAGACAGATCCATTCGATTAG
TGAACGGATCGGCACTGCGTGCGCCAATTCTGCAGACAAATGGCAGTATTCATCCACAATTTTAAAAGAA
AAGGGGGGATTGGGGGGTACAGTGCAGGGGAAAGAATAGTAGACATAATAGCAACAGACATACAAACTAA
AGAATTACAAAAACAAATTACAAAAATTCAAAATTTTCGGGTTTATTACAGGGACAGCAGAGATCCAGTT
TGGTTAATTAATCGATAAGCTTTGCAAAGATGGATAAAGTTTTAAACAGAGAGGAATCTTTGCAGCTAAT
GGACCTTCTAGGTCTTGAAAGGAGTGGGAATTGGCTCCGGTGCCCGTCAGTGGGCAGAGCGCACATCGCC
CACAGTCCCCGAGAAGTTGGGGGGAGGGGTCGGCAATTGAACCGGTGCCTAGAGAAGGTGGCGCGGGGTA
AACTGGGAAAGTGATGTCGTGTACTGGCTCCGCCTTTTTCCCGAGGGTGGGGGAGAACCGTATATAAGTG
CAGTAGTCGCCGTGAACGTTCTTTTTCGCAACGGGTTTGCCGCCAGAACACAGGTAAGTGCCGTGTGTGG
TTCCCGCGGGCCTGGCCTCTTTACGGGTTATGGCCCTTGCGTGCCTTGAATTACTTCCACCTGGCTGCAG
TACGTGATTCTTGATCCCGAGCTTCGGGTTGGAAGTGGGTGGGAGAGTTCGAGGCCTTGCGCTTAAGGAG
CCCCTTCGCCTCGTGCTTGAGTTGAGGCCTGGCCTGGGCGCTGGGGCCGCCGCGTGCGAATCTGGTGGCA
CCTTCGCGCCTGTCTCGCTGCTTTCGATAAGTCTCTAGCCATTTAAAATTTTTGATGACCTGCTGCGACG
CTTTTTTTCTGGCAAGATAGTCTTGTAAATGCGGGCCAAGATCTGCACACTGGTATTTCGGTTTTTGGGG
CCGCGGGCGGCGACGGGGCCCGTGCGTCCCAGCGCACATGTTCGGCGAGGCGGGGCCTGCGAGCGCGGCC
ACCGAGAATCGGACGGGGGTAGTCTCAAGCTGGCCGGCCTGCTCTGGTGCCTGGCCTCGCGCCGCCGTGT
ATCGCCCCGCCCTGGGCGGCAAGGCTGGCCCGGTCGGCACCAGTTGCGTGAGCGGAAAGATGGCCGCTTC
CCGGCCCTGCTGCAGGGAGCTCAAAATGGAGGACGCGGCGCTCGGGAGAGCGGGCGGGTGAGTCACCCAC
ACAAAGGAAAAGGGCCTTTCCGTCCTCAGCCGTCGCTTCATGTGACTCCACGGAGTACCGGGCGCCGTCC
AGGCACCTCGATTAGTTCTCGAGCTTTTGGAGTACGTCGTCTTTAGGTTGGGGGGAGGGGTTTTATGCGA
TGGAGTTTCCCCACACTGAGTGGGTGGAGACTGAAGTTAGGCCAGCTTGGCACTTGATGTAATTCTCCTT
GGAATTTGCCCTTTTTGAGTTTGGATCTTGGTTCATTCTCAAGCCTCAGACAGTGGTTCAAAGTTTTTTT
CTTCCATTTCAGGTGTCGTGAGGAATTAGCTTGGTACTAATACGACTCACTATAGGGAGACCCAAGCTGG
CTAGGTAAGCTTGATATCGAATTCCTGCAGCCCGGGGGATCCCGCCACCATGCCCCTCAACGTTAGCTTC
ACCAACAGGAACTATGACCTCGACTACGACTCGGTGCAGCCGTATTTCTACTGCGACGAGGAGGAGAACT
TCTACCAGCAGCAGCAGCAGAGCGAGCTGCAGCCCCCGGCGGGATCAGGTAGCGGTAGCCGCCGCTCCGG
GCTCTGCTCGCCCTCCTACGTTGCGGTCACACCCTTCTCCCTTCGGGGAGACAACGACGGCGGTGGCGGG
AGCTTCTCCACGGCCGACCAGCTGGAGATGGTGACCGAGCTGCTGGGAGGAGACATGGTGAACCAGAGTT
TCATCTGCGACCCGGACGACGAGACCTTCATCAAAAACATCATCATCCAGGACTGTATGTGGAGCGGCTT
CTCGGCCGCCGCCAAGCTCGTCTCAGAGAAGCTGGCCTCCTACCAGGCTGCGCGCAAAGACAGCGGCAGC
CCGAACCCCGCCCGCGGCCACAGCGTCTGCTCCACCTCCAGCTTGTACCTGCAGGATCTGAGCGCCGCCG
CCTCAGAGTGCATCGACCCCTCGGTGGTCTTCCCCTACCCTCTCAACGACAGCAGCTCGCCCAAGTCCTG
CGCCTCGCAAGACTCCAGCGCCTTCTCTCCGTCCTCGGATTCTCTGCTCTCCTCGACGGAGTCCTCCCCG
CAGGGCAGCCCCGAGCCCCTGGTGCTCCATGAGGAGACACCGCCCACCACCAGCAGCGACTCTGAGGAGG
AACAAGAAGATGAGGAAGAAATCGATGTTGTTTCTGTGGAAAAGAGGCAGGCTCCTGGCAAAAGGTCAGA
GTCTGGATCACCTTCTGCTGGAGGCCACAGCAAACCTCCTCACAGCCCACTGGTCCTCAAGAGGTGCCAC
GTCTCCACACATCAGCACAACTACGCAGCGCCTCCCTCCACTCGGAAGGACTATCCTGCTGCCAAGAGGG
TCAAGTTGGACAGTGTCAGAGTCCTGAGACAGATCAGCAACAACCGAAAATGCACCAGCCCCAGGTCCTC
GGACACCGAGGAGAATGTCAAGAGGCGAACACACAACGTCTTGGAGCGCCAGAGGAGGAACGAGCTAAAA
CGGAGCTTTTTTGCCCTGCGTGACCAGATCCCGGAGTTGGAAAACAATGAAAAGGCCCCCAAGGTAGTTA
TCCTTAAAAAAGCCACAGCATACATCCTGTCCGTCCAAGCAGAGGAGCAAAAGCTCATTTCTGAAGAGGA
CTTGTTGCGGAAACGACGAGAACAGTTGAAACACAAACTTGAACAGCTACGGAACTCTTGTGCGGGATCC
GGCGCAACAAACTTCTCTCTGCTGAAACAAGCCGGAGATGTCGAAGAGAATCCTGGACCGATGAAAAAGC
CTGAACTCACCGCGACGTCTGTCGAGAAGTTTCTGATCGAAAAGTTCGACAGCGTCTCCGACCTGATGCA
GCTCTCGGAGGGCGAAGAATCTCGTGCTTTCAGCTTCGATGTAGGAGGGCGTGGATATGTCCTGCGGGTA
AATAGCTGCGCCGATGGTTTCTACAAAGATCGTTATGTTTATCGGCACTTTGCATCGGCCGCGCTCCCGA
TTCCGGAAGTGCTTGACATTGGGGAATTCAGCGAGAGCCTGACCTATTGCATCTCCCGCCGTGCACAGGG
TGTCACGTTGCAAGACCTGCCTGAAACCGAACTGCCCGCTGTTCTGCAGCCGGTCGCGGAGGCCATGGAT
GCGATCGCTGCGGCCGATCTTAGCCAGACGAGCGGGTTCGGCCCATTCGGACCGCAAGGAATCGGTCAAT
ACACTACATGGCGTGATTTCATATGCGCGATTGCTGATCCCCATGTGTATCACTGGCAAACTGTGATGGA
CGACACCGTCAGTGCGTCCGTCGCGCAGGCTCTCGATGAGCTGATGCTTTGGGCCGAGGACTGCCCCGAA
GTCCGGCACCTCGTGCACGCGGATTTCGGCTCCAACAATGTCCTGACGGACAATGGCCGCATAACAGCGG
TCATTGACTGGAGCGAGGCGATGTTCGGGGATTCCCAATACGAGGTCGCCAACATCTTCTTCTGGAGGCC
GTGGTTGGCTTGTATGGAGCAGCAGACGCGCTACTTCGAGCGGAGGCATCCGGAGCTTGCAGGATCGCCG
CGGCTCCGGGCGTATATGCTCCGCATTGGTCTTGACCAACTCTATCAGAGCTTGGTTGACGGCAATTTCG
ATGATGCAGCTTGGGCGCAGGGTCGATGCGACGCAATCGTCCGATCCGGAGCCGGGACTGTCGGGCGTAC
ACAAATCGCCCGCAGAAGCGCGGCCGTCTGGACCGATGGCTGTGTAGAAGTACTCGCCGATAGTGGAAAC
CGACGCCCCAGCACTCGTCCGAGGGCAAAGGAATAAGTTAGAACTATTTCCTGGCTGTTACGCGCTCCGC
GAATCGGTTTCGTTCTACTGACGGGCTTGTTAAACAGTGAACCGCCCGCCCCACGACCCGCAGCGCCCGA
CCGAAAGGAGCGCACGACCCCATGCATCGAACAAAAGAAAAGGGGGGACTGGAAGGGCTAATTCACTCCC
AACGAAGACAAGATATCATAACTTCGTATAGCATACATTATACGAAGTTATCGGCTAGCTGGTCCGGACT
GTACTGGGTCTCTCTGGTTAGACCAGATCTGAGCCTGGGAGCTCTCTGGCTAACTAGGGAACCCACTGCT
TAAGCCTCAATAAAGCTTGCCTTGAGTGCTTCAAGTAGTGTGTGCCCGTCTGTTGTGTGACTCTGGTAAC
TAGAGATCCCTCAGACCCTTTTAGTCAGTGTGGAAAATCTCTAGCAGGGCCCGTTTAAACCCGCTGATCA
GCCTCGACTGTGCCTTCTAGTTGCCAGCCATCTGTTGTTTGCCCCTCCCCCGTGCCTTCCTTGACCCTGG
AAGGTGCCACTCCCACTGTCCTTTCCTAATAAAATGAGGAAATTGCATCGCATTGTCTGAGTAGGTGTCA
TTCTATTCTGGGGGGTGGGGTGGGGCAGGACAGCAAGGGGGAGGATTGGGAAGACAATAGCAGGCATGCT
GGGGATGCGGTGGGCTCTATGGCTTCTGAGGCGGAAAGAACCAGCTGGGGCTCTAGGGGGTATCCCC
[124 nt withheld, positions 7068-7191]
C
[91 nt withheld, positions 7193-7283]
A
[49 nt withheld, positions 7285-7333]
CCTTTGACGTTGGAGTCCACGTTCTTT
[37 nt withheld, positions 7361-7397]
ACCCTATCTCGGTCTATTCTTTTGATTTATAAGGGATTTTGCCGATTTCGGCCTATTGGTTAAAAAATGA
GCTGATTTAACAAAAATTTAACGCGAATTAATTCTGTGGAATGTGTGTCAGTTAGGGTGTGGAAAGTCCC
CAGGCTCCCCAGCAGGCAGAAGTATGCAAAGCATGCATCTCAATTAGTCAGCAACCAGGTGTGGAAAGTC
CCCAGGCTCCCCAGCAGGCAGAAGTATGCAAAGCATGCATCTCAATTAGTCAGCAACCATAGTCCCGCCC
CTAACTCCGCCCATCCCGCCCCTAACTCCGCCCAGTTCCGCCCATTCTCCGCCCCATGGCTGACTAATTT
TTTTTATTTATGCAGAGGCCGAGGCCGCCTCTGCCTCTGAGCTATTCCAGAAGTAGTGAGGAGGCTTTTT
TGGAGGCCTAGGCTTTTGCAAAAAGCTCCCGGGAGCTTGTATATCCATTTTCGGATCTGATCAGCACGTG
TTGACAATTAATCATCGGCATAGTATATCGGCATAGTATAATACGACAAGGTGAGGAACTAAACCATGGC
CAAGTTGACCAGTGCCGTTCCGGTGCTCACCGCGCGCGACGTCGCCGGAGCGGTCGAGTTCTGGACCGAC
CGGCTCGGGTTCTCCCGGGACTTCGTGGAGGACGACTTCGCCGGTGTGGTCCGGGACGACGTGACCCTGT
TCATCAGCGCGGTCCAGGACCAGGTGGTGCCGGACAACACCCTGGCCTGGGTGTGGGTGCGCGGCCTGGA
CGAGCTGTACGCCGAGTGGTCGGAGGTCGTGTCCACGAACTTCCGGGACGCCTCCGGGCCGGCCATGACC
GAGATCGGCGAGCAGCCGTGGGGGCGGGAGTTCGCCCTGCGCGACCCGGCCGGCAACTGCGTGCACTTCG
TGGCCGAGGAGCAGGACTGACACGTGCTACGAGATTTCGATTCCACCGCCGCCTTCTATGAAAGGTTGGG
CTTCGGAATCGTTTTCCGGGACGCCGGCTGGATGATCCTCCAGCGCGGGGATCTCATGCTGGAGTTCTTC
GCCCACCCCAACTTGTTTATTGCAGCTTATAATGGTTACAAATAAAGCAATAGCATCACAAATTTCACAA
ATAAAGCATTTTTTTCACTGCATTCTAGTTGTGGTTTGTCCAAACTCATCAATGTATCTTATCATGTCTG
TATACCGTCGACCTCTAGCTAGAGCTTGGCGTAATCATGGTCATAGCTGTTTCCTGTGTGAAATTGTTAT
CCGCTCACAATTCCACACAACATACGAGCCGGAAGCATAAAGTGTAAAGCCTGGGGTGCCTAATGAGTGA
GCTAACTCACATTAATTGCGTTGCGCTCACTGCCCGCTTTCCAGTCGGGAAACCTGTCGTGCCAGCTGCA
TTAATGAATCGGCCAACGCGCGGGGAGAGGCGGTTTGCGTATTGGGCGCTCTTCCGCTTCCTCGCTCACT
GACTCGCTGCGCTCGGTCGTTCGGCTGCGGCGAGCGGTATCAGCTCACTCAAAGGCGGTAATACGGTTAT
CCACAGAATCAGGGGATAACGCAGGAAAGAACATGTGAGCAAAAGGCCAGCAAAAGGCCAGGAACCGTAA
AAAGGCCGCGTTGCTGGCGTTTTTCCATAGGCTCCGCCCCCCTGACGAGCATCACAAAAATCGACGCTCA
AGTCAGAGGTGGCGAAACCCGACAGGACTATAAAGATACCAGGCGTTTCCCCCTGGAAGCTCCCTCGTGC
GCTCTCCTGTTCCGACCCTGCCGCTTACCGGATACCTGTCCGCCTTTCTCCCTTCGGGAAGCGTGGCGCT
TTCTCATAGCTCACGCTGTAGGTATCTCAGTTCGGTGTAGGTCGTTCGCTCCAAGCTGGGCTGTGTGCAC
GAACCCCCCGTTCAGCCCGACCGCTGCGCCTTATCCGGTAACTATCGTCTTGAGTCCAACCCGGTAAGAC
ACGACTTATCGCCACTGGCAGCAGCCACTGGTAACAGGATTAGCAGAGCGAGGTATGTAGGCGGTGCTAC
AGAGTTCTTGAAGTGGTGGCCTAACTACGGCTACACTAGAAGAACAGTATTTGGTATCTGCGCTCTGCTG
AAGCCAGTTACCTTCGGAAAAAGAGTTGGTAGCTCTTGATCCGGCAAACAAACCACCGCTGGTAGCGGTG
GTTTTTTTGTTTGCAAGCAGCAGATTACGCGCAGAAAAAAAGGATCTCAAGAAGATCCTTTGATCTTTTC
TACGGGGTCTGACGCTCAGTGGAACGAAAACTCACGTTAAGGGATTTTGGTCATGAGATTATCAAAAAGG
ATCTTCACCTAGATCCTTTTAAATTAAAAATGAAGTTTTAAATCAATCTAAAGTATATATGAGTAAACTT
GGTCTGACAGTTACCAATGCTTAATCAGTGAGGCACCTATCTCAGCGATCTGTCTATTTCGTTCATCCAT
AGTTGCCTGACTCCCCGTCGTGTAGATAACTACGATACGGGAGGGCTTACCATCTGGCCCCAGTGCTGCA
ATGATACCGCGAGACCCACGCTCACCGGCTCCAGATTTATCAGCAATAAACCAGCCAGCCGGAAGGGCCG
AGCGCAGAAGTGGTCCTGCAACTTTATCCGCCTCCATCCAGTCTATTAATTGTTGCCGGGAAGCTAGAGT
AAGTAGTTCGCCAGTTAATAGTTTGCGCAACGTTGTTGCCATTGCTACAGGCATCGTGGTGTCACGCTCG
TCGTTTGGTATGGCTTCATTCAGCTCCGGTTCCCAACGATCAAGGCGAGTTACATGATCCCCCATGTTGT
GCAAAAAAGCGGTTAGCTCCTTCGGTCCTCCGATCGTTGTCAGAAGTAAGTTGGCCGCAGTGTTATCACT
CATGGTTATGGCAGCACTGCATAATTCTCTTACTGTCATGCCATCCGTAAGATGCTTTTCTGTGACTGGT
GAGTACTCAACCAAGTCATTCTGAGAATAGTGTATGCGGCGACCGAGTTGCTCTTGCCCGGCGTCAATAC
GGGATAATACCGCGCCACATAGCAGAACTTTAAAAGTGCTCATCATTGGAAAACGTTCTTCGGGGCGAAA
ACTCTCAAGGATCTTACCGCTGTTGAGATCCAGTTCGATGTAACCCACTCGTGCACCCAACTGATCTTCA
GCATCTTTTACTTTCACCAGCGTTTCTGGGTGAGCAAAAACAGGAAGGCAAAATGCCGCAAAAAAGGGAA
TAAGGGCGACACGGAAATGTTGAATACTCATACTCTTCCTTTTTCAATATTATTGAAGCATTTATCAGGG
TTATTGTCTCATGAGCGGATACATATTTGAATGTATTTAGAAAAATAAACAAATAGGGGTTCCGCGCACA
TTTCCCCGAAAAGTGCCACCTGAC
Features (pLannotate 1.2.2; 34 found; start..end, strand, type, name):
     31..83      -  misc_feature   bom (fragment): basis of mobility region from pBR322
    238..617     +  enhancer       CMV enhancer: human cytomegalovirus immediate early enhancer
    618..817     +  promoter       CMV promoter: human cytomegalovirus (CMV) immediate early promoter
    835..1015    +  LTR            5' LTR (truncated): truncated 5' long terminal repeat (LTR) from HIV-1
   1062..1187    +  misc_feature   HIV-1 Ψ: packaging signal of human immunodeficiency virus type 1
   1171..1534    +  CDS            HIV-1 gag (fragment): gag protein from human immunodeficiency virus 1; gag
   1680..1913    +  misc_feature   RRE: The Rev response element (RRE) of HIV-1 allows for Rev-dependent mRNA export from the nucleus to the cytoplasm.
   2290..2390    +  CDS            Rev (fragment): human immunodeficiency virus 1 (HIV-1) Rev protein; rev; enhances nuclear export of unspliced and incompletely spliced viral mRNAs
   2440..2557    +  misc_feature   cPPT/CTS: central polypurine tract and central termination sequence of HIV-1
   2620..2686    +  CDS            small t antigen (fragment): SV40 (simian virus 40) small t antigen
   2693..3871    +  promoter       EF-1α promoter: strong constitutive promoter for human elongation factor EF-1α
   3888..3906    +  promoter       T7 promoter: promoter for bacteriophage T7 RNA polymerase
   3926..3962    -  misc_feature   MCS (fragment): pBluescript multiple cloning site
   3970..4101    +  CDS            c-Myc (fragment): human c-Myc proto-oncogene
   4116..5244    +  CDS            c-Myc (fragment): human c-Myc proto-oncogene
   5311..6333    +  CDS            hph: KHYB_ECOLX - Experimental evidence at protein level: Swiss-Prot protein existence level 1. The aminoglycoside phosphotransferases achieve inactivation of their antibiotic substrates by phosphorylation. Only phosphorylates hygromycin and closely related compounds such as demethyl analogs and destomycin. From Escherichia coli.
   6417..6530    +  CDS            nef (fragment): NEF_HV1LA - Experimental evidence at protein level: Swiss-Prot protein existence level 1. Extracellular Nef protein targets CD4(+) T-lymphocytes for apoptosis by interacting with CXCR4 surface receptors. From Human immunodeficiency virus type 1 group M subtype B (isolate Lai) (HIV-1).
   6528..6561    +  protein_bind   loxP: Cre-mediated recombination occurs in the 8-bp core sequence (GCATACAT). Cre recombinase
   6586..6766    +  LTR            5' LTR (truncated): truncated 5' long terminal repeat (LTR) from HIV-1
   6798..7022    +  polyA_signal   bGH poly(A) signal: bovine growth hormone polyadenylation signal
   7026..7047    +  promoter       SV40 promoter (fragment): SV40 enhancer and early promoter
   7068..7496    +  rep_origin     f1 ori (sequence partly withheld): f1 bacteriophage origin of replication; arrow indicates direction of (+) strand synthesis
   7510..7839    +  promoter       SV40 promoter: SV40 enhancer and early promoter
   7887..7934    +  promoter       EM7 promoter: synthetic bacterial promoter&nbsp
   7953..8327    +  CDS            BleoR: antibiotic-binding protein; Sh ble from Streptoalloteichus hindustanus; confers resistance to bleomycin, phleomycin, and Zeocin™
   8337..8462    +  CDS            ble (fragment): BLE_KLEPN - Experimental evidence at protein level: Swiss-Prot protein existence level 1. Binding protein with a strong affinity to the bleomycin family of antibiotics. Binds to CL990; an antimitotic-antibiotic compound. From Klebsiella pneumoniae.
   8457..8578    +  polyA_signal   SV40 poly(A) signal: SV40 polyadenylation signal
   8649..8671    -  protein_bind   lac operator (fragment): The lac repressor binds to the lac operator to inhibit transcription in E. coli. This inhibition can be relieved by adding lactose or isopropyl-β-D-thiogalactopyranoside (IPTG). lac repressor encoded by lacI
   8675..8705    -  promoter       lac promoter: promoter for the E. coli lac operon
   8720..8741    -  protein_bind   CAP binding site: CAP binding activates transcription in the presence of cAMP. E. coli catabolite activator protein
   8754..8846    -  CDS            lacI (fragment): lac repressor; lacI; The lac repressor binds to the lac operator to inhibit transcription in E. coli. This inhibition can be relieved by adding lactose or isopropyl-β-D-thiogalactopyranoside (IPTG).
   9029..9617    -  rep_origin     ori: high-copy-number ColE1/pMB1/pBR322/pUC origin of replication
   9788..10648   -  CDS            AmpR: β-lactamase; bla; confers resistance to ampicillin, carbenicillin, and related antibiotics
  10649..10753   -  promoter       AmpR promoter: bla
