[The description below was written by a language model from this plasmid's Addgene catalogue record and pLannotate feature annotations shown in this document.]
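Description:
EF1a_MYC deltaMBI_P2A_Hygro_Barcode is an HIV-1-based lentiviral transfer plasmid for constitutive expression of a human MYC deletion mutant in mammalian cells. The backbone is recorded as unknown, but the annotated sequence shows a typical third-generation layout. A CMV enhancer/promoter drives a truncated 5' LTR, followed by the Ψ packaging signal with a gag fragment, the Rev response element for Rev-dependent export of the genomic RNA, and the cPPT/CTS. A second truncated LTR, preceded by a loxP site, closes the proviral unit, and a bGH polyadenylation signal follows it. In bacteria the plasmid replicates from a high-copy ColE1/pUC-type origin and is selected with ampicillin via AmpR. It also carries an f1 origin and, outside the LTRs, an SV40/EM7-driven BleoR cassette.

The payload is transcribed from the human EF-1α promoter. The MYC coding sequence is annotated as two fragments separated by a short gap, consistent with the recorded deletion of the MYC Box I domain. According to the construct name, a P2A self-cleaving peptide links it to the downstream hygromycin phosphotransferase gene (hph); the P2A itself is not annotated. One transcript therefore yields both the MYC mutant and the marker, so transduced cells can be selected with hygromycin. The record states that the vector carries a barcode that allows the transcript to be identified in single-cell RNA-seq, although the barcode's position is not annotated in the feature table. The construct comes from work on pooled overexpression screens of cellular reprogramming that pair fitness readouts with single-cell transcriptomes. In that setting, this variant lets the effect of losing MYC Box I be assessed.
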