Addgene plasmid #120504: EF1a_MYC deltaMBI_P2A_Hygro_Barcode
Purpose: Barcoded lentiviral vector to express MYC deltaMBI in mammalian cells under control of EF1a promoter. Barcoded for transcript detection in single cell RNA-seq.
Depositing lab: Prashant Mali. Depositing organization: University of California, San Diego (UCSD). Publication: Mapping Cellular Reprogramming via Pooled Overexpression Screens with Paired Fitness and Single-Cell RNA-Sequencing Readout. Parekh U, Wu Y, Zhao D, Worlikar A, Shah N, Zhang K, Mali P. Cell Syst. 2018 Nov 12. pii: S2405-4712(18)30433-2. doi: 10.1016/j.cels.2018.10.008. PubMed 30448000.
Backbone
  Vector backbone: Unknown
  Backbone size w/o insert (bp): 9514
  Vector type: Lentiviral
  Selectable markers: Hygromycin
Growth in bacteria
  Bacterial resistance: Ampicillin, 100 μg/mL
  Growth temperature: 37°C
  Growth strain: Stbl3
  Copy number: High Copy
Gene/Insert
  Gene/Insert name: MYC deltaMBI
  Species: H. sapiens (human)
  Insert size (bp): 1275
  Mutation: Deletion of MYC Box I domain
  Entrez Gene: MYC (a.k.a. MRTL, MYCC, bHLHe39, c-Myc)
  Promoter: EF1a
  Cloning method: Gibson Cloning
  Sequencing primers: 5′ 5'-ttctcaagcctcagacagtgg-3'
Terms and licenses: Academic/Nonprofit Terms; Industry Terms: Not Available to Industry
Depositor comments: 5' cloning site: BamHI (not destroyed), 3' cloning site: BamHI (not destroyed).
How to cite: EF1a_MYC deltaMBI_P2A_Hygro_Barcode was a gift from Prashant Mali (Addgene plasmid # 120504 ; http://n2t.net/addgene:120504 ; RRID:Addgene_120504)
