>Addgene plasmid #120504 | EF1a_MYC deltaMBI_P2A_Hygro_Barcode | depositor partial sequence | sequence record 228880 | MYC deltaMBI gene
ATGCCCCTCAACGTTAGCTTCACCAACAGGAACTATGACCTCGACTACGACTCGGTGCAGCCGTATTTCT
ACTGCGACGAGGAGGAGAACTTCTACCAGCAGCAGCAGCAGAGCGAGCTGCAGCCCCCGGCGGGATCAGG
TAGCGGTAGCCGCCGCTCCGGGCTCTGCTCGCCCTCCTACGTTGCGGTCACACCCTTCTCCCTTCGGGGA
GACAACGACGGCGGTGGCGGGAGCTTCTCCACGGCCGACCAGCTGGAGATGGTGACCGAGCTGCTGGGAG
GAGACATGGTGAACCAGAGTTTCATCTGCGACCCGGACGACGAGACCTTCATCAAAAACATCATCATCCA
GGACTGTATGTGGAGCGGCTTCTCGGCCGCCGCCAAGCTCGTCTCAGAGAAGCTGGCCTCCTACCAGGCT
GCGCGCAAAGACAGCGGCAGCCCGAACCCCGCCCGCGGCCACAGCGTCTGCTCCACCTCCAGCTTGTACC
TGCAGGATCTGAGCGCCGCCGCCTCAGAGTGCATCGACCCCTCGGTGGTCTTCCCCTACCCTCTCAACGA
CAGCAGCTCGCCCAAGTCCTGCGCCTCGCAAGACTCCAGCGCCTTCTCTCCGTCCTCGGATTCTCTGCTC
TCCTCGACGGAGTCCTCCCCGCAGGGCAGCCCCGAGCCCCTGGTGCTCCATGAGGAGACACCGCCCACCA
CCAGCAGCGACTCTGAGGAGGAACAAGAAGATGAGGAAGAAATCGATGTTGTTTCTGTGGAAAAGAGGCA
GGCTCCTGGCAAAAGGTCAGAGTCTGGATCACCTTCTGCTGGAGGCCACAGCAAACCTCCTCACAGCCCA
CTGGTCCTCAAGAGGTGCCACGTCTCCACACATCAGCACAACTACGCAGCGCCTCCCTCCACTCGGAAGG
ACTATCCTGCTGCCAAGAGGGTCAAGTTGGACAGTGTCAGAGTCCTGAGACAGATCAGCAACAACCGAAA
ATGCACCAGCCCCAGGTCCTCGGACACCGAGGAGAATGTCAAGAGGCGAACACACAACGTCTTGGAGCGC
CAGAGGAGGAACGAGCTAAAACGGAGCTTTTTTGCCCTGCGTGACCAGATCCCGGAGTTGGAAAACAATG
AAAAGGCCCCCAAGGTAGTTATCCTTAAAAAAGCCACAGCATACATCCTGTCCGTCCAAGCAGAGGAGCA
AAAGCTCATTTCTGAAGAGGACTTGTTGCGGAAACGACGAGAACAGTTGAAACACAAACTTGAACAGCTA
CGGAACTCTTGTGCG
