>Addgene plasmid #120504 | EF1a_MYC deltaMBI_P2A_Hygro_Barcode | depositor partial sequence | sequence record 228881 | MYC deltaMBI barcode
CTCCGCGAATCGGTTTCGTT
